>Addgene plasmid #141404 | FUW-tetO-SOX9 | addgene full sequence | sequence record 317546 | Addgene NGS Result
CGATGTACGGGCCAGATATACGCGTTGACATTGATTATTGACTAGTTATTAATAGTAATCAATTACGGGG
TCATTAGTTCATAGCCCATATATGGAGTTCCGCGTTACATAACTTACGGTAAATGGCCCGCCTGGCTGAC
CGCCCAACGACCCCCGCCCATTGACGTCAATAATGACGTATGTTCCCATAGTAACGCCAATAGGGACTTT
CCATTGACGTCAATGGGTGGAGTATTTACGGTAAACTGCCCACTTGGCAGTACATCAAGTGTATCATATG
CCAAGTACGCCCCCTATTGACGTCAATGACGGTAAATGGCCCGCCTGGCATTATGCCCAGTACATGACCT
TATGGGACTTTCCTACTTGGCAGTACATCTACGTATTAGTCATCGCTATTACCATGGTGATGCGGTTTTG
GCAGTACATCAATGGGCGTGGATAGCGGTTTGACTCACGGGGATTTCCAAGTCTCCACCCCATTGACGTC
AATGGGAGTTTGTTTTGGCACCAAAATCAACGGGACTTTCCAAAATGTCGTAACAACTCCGCCCCATTGA
CGCAAATGGGCGGTAGGCGTGTACGGTGGGAGGTCTATATAAGCAGCGCGTTTTGCCTGTACTGGGTCTC
TCTGGTTAGACCAGATCTGAGCCTGGGAGCTCTCTGGCTAACTAGGGAACCCACTGCTTAAGCCTCAATA
AAGCTTGCCTTGAGTGCTTCAAGTAGTGTGTGCCCGTCTGTTGTGTGACTCTGGTAACTAGAGATCCCTC
AGACCCTTTTAGTCAGTGTGGAAAATCTCTAGCAGTGGCGCCCGAACAGGGACTTGAAAGCGAAAGGGAA
ACCAGAGGAGCTCTCTCGACGCAGGACTCGGCTTGCTGAAGCGCGCACGGCAAGAGGCGAGGGGCGGCGA
CTGGTGAGTACGCCAAAAATTTTGACTAGCGGAGGCTAGAAGGAGAGAGATGGGTGCGAGAGCGTCAGTA
TTAAGCGGGGGAGAATTAGATCGCGATGGGAAAAAATTCGGTTAAGGCCAGGGGGAAAGAAAAAATATAA
ATTAAAACATATAGTATGGGCAAGCAGGGAGCTAGAACGATTCGCAGTTAATCCTGGCCTGTTAGAAACA
TCAGAAGGCTGTAGACAAATACTGGGACAGCTACAACCATCCCTTCAGACAGGATCAGAAGAACTTAGAT
CATTATATAATACAGTAGCAACCCTCTATTGTGTGCATCAAAGGATAGAGATAAAAGACACCAAGGAAGC
TTTAGACAAGATAGAGGAAGAGCAAAACAAAAGTAAGACCACCGCACAGCAAGCGGCCGCTGATCTTCAG
ACCTGGAGGAGGAGATATGAGGGACAATTGGAGAAGTGAATTATATAAATATAAAGTAGTAAAAATTGAA
CCATTAGGAGTAGCACCCACCAAGGCAAAGAGAAGAGTGGTGCAGAGAGAAAAAAGAGCAGTGGGAATAG
GAGCTTTGTTCCTTGGGTTCTTGGGAGCAGCAGGAAGCACTATGGGCGCAGCGTCAATGACGCTGACGGT
ACAGGCCAGACAATTATTGTCTGGTATAGTGCAGCAGCAGAACAATTTGCTGAGGGCTATTGAGGCGCAA
CAGCATCTGTTGCAACTCACAGTCTGGGGCATCAAGCAGCTCCAGGCAAGAATCCTGGCTGTGGAAAGAT
ACCTAAAGGATCAACAGCTCCTGGGGATTTGGGGTTGCTCTGGAAAACTCATTTGCACCACTGCTGTGCC
TTGGAATGCTAGTTGGAGTAATAAATCTCTGGAACAGATTTGGAATCACACGACCTGGATGGAGTGGGAC
AGAGAAATTAACAATTACACAAGCTTAATACACTCCTTAATTGAAGAATCGCAAAACCAGCAAGAAAAGA
ATGAACAAGAATTATTGGAATTAGATAAATGGGCAAGTTTGTGGAATTGGTTTAACATAACAAATTGGCT
GTGGTATATAAAATTATTCATAATGATAGTAGGAGGCTTGGTAGGTTTAAGAATAGTTTTTGCTGTACTT
TCTATAGTGAATAGAGTTAGGCAGGGATATTCACCATTATCGTTTCAGACCCACCTCCCAACCCCGAGGG
GACCCGACAGGCCCGAAGGAATAGAAGAAGAAGGTGGAGAGAGAGACAGAGACAGATCCATTCGATTAGT
GAACGGATCGGCACTGCGTGCGCCAATTCTGCAGACAAATGGCAGTATTCATCCACAATTTTAAAAGAAA
AGGGGGGATTGGGGGGTACAGTGCAGGGGAAAGAATAGTAGACATAATAGCAACAGACATACAAACTAAA
GAATTACAAAAACAAATTACAAAAATTCAAAATTTTCGGGTTTATTACAGGGACAGCAGAGATCCAGTTT
GGTTAGATCTCGAGTTTACCACTCCCTATCAGTGATAGAGAAAAGTGAAAGTCGAGTTTACCACTCCCTA
TCAGTGATAGAGAAAAGTGAAAGTCGAGTTTACCACTCCCTATCAGTGATAGAGAAAAGTGAAAGTCGAG
TTTACCACTCCCTATCAGTGATAGAGAAAAGTGAAAGTCGAGTTTACCACTCCCTATCAGTGATAGAGAA
AAGTGAAAGTCGAGTTTACCACTCCCTATCAGTGATAGAGAAAAGTGAAAGTCGAGTTTACCACTCCCTA
TCAGTGATAGAGAAAAGTGAAAGTCGAGCTCGGTACCCGGGTCGAGGTAGGCGTGTACGGTGGGAGGCCT
ATATAAGCAGAGCTCGTTTAGTGAACCGTCAGATCGCCTGGAGACGCCATCCACGCTGTTTTGACCTCCA
TAGAAGACACCGGGACCGATCCAGCCTCCGCGGCCCCGAATTCGCCCTTATGAATCTCCTGGACCCCTTC
ATGAAGATGACCGACGAGCAGGAGAAGGGCCTGTCCGGCGCCCCCAGCCCCACCATGTCCGAGGACTCCG
CGGGCTCGCCCTGCCCGTCGGGCTCCGGCTCGGACACCGAGAACACGCGGCCCCAGGAGAACACGTTCCC
CAAGGGCGAGCCCGATCTGAAGAAGGAGAGCGAGGAGGACAAGTTCCCCGTGTGCATCCGCGAGGCGGTC
AGCCAGGTGCTCAAAGGCTACGACTGGACGCTGGTGCCCATGCCGGTGCGCGTCAACGGCTCCAGCAAGA
ACAAGCCGCACGTCAAGCGGCCCATGAACGCCTTCATGGTGTGGGCGCAGGCGGCGCGCAGGAAGCTCGC
GGACCAGTACCCGCACTTGCACAACGCCGAGCTCAGCAAGACGCTGGGCAAGCTCTGGAGACTTCTGAAC
GAGAGCGAGAAGCGGCCCTTCGTGGAGGAGGCGGAACGGCTGCGCGTGCAGCACAAGAAGGACCACCCGG
ATTACAAGTACCAGCCGCGGCGGAGGAAGTCGGTGAAGAACGGGCAGGCGGAGGCAGAGGAGGCCACGGA
GCAGACGCACATCTCCCCCAACGCCATCTTCAAGGCGCTGCAGGCCGACTCGCCACACTCCTCCTCCGGC
ATGAGCGAGGTGCACTCCCCCGGCGAGCACTCGGGGCAATCCCAGGGCCCACCGACCCCACCCACCACCC
CCAAAACCGACGTGCAGCCGGGCAAGGCTGACCTGAAGCGAGAGGGGCGCCCCTTGCCAGAGGGGGGCAG
ACAGCCCCCTATCGACTTCCGCGACGTGGACATCGGCGAGCTGAGCAGCGACGTCATCTCCAACATCGAG
ACCTTCGATGTCAACGAGTTTGACCAGTACCTGCCGCCCAACGGCCACCCGGGGGTGCCGGCCACGCACG
GCCAGGTCACCTACACGGGCAGCTACGGCATCAGCAGCACCGCGGCCACCCCGGCGAGCGCGGGCCACGT
GTGGATGTCCAAGCAGCAGGCGCCGCCGCCACCCCCGCAGCAGCCCCCACAGGCCCCGCCGGCCCCGCAG
GCGCCCCCGCAGCCGCAGGCGGCGCCCCCACAGCAGCCGGCGGCACCCCCGCAGCAGCCACAGGCGCACA
CGCTGACCACGCTGAGCAGCGAGCCGGGCCAGTCCCAGCGAACGCACATCAAGACGGAGCAGCTGAGCCC
CAGCCACTACAGCGAGCAGCAGCAGCACTCGCCCCAACAGATCGCCTACAGCCCCTTCAACCTCCCACAC
TACAGCCCCTCCTACCCGCCCATCACCCGCTCACAGTACGACTACACCGACCACCAGAACTCCAGCTCCT
ACTACAGCCACGCGGCAGGCCAGGGCACCGGCCTCTACTCCACCTTCACCTACATGAACCCCGCTCAGCG
CCCCATGTACACCCCCATCGCCGACACCTCTGGGGTCCCTTCCATCCCGCAGACCCACAGCCCCCAGCAC
TGGGAACAACCCGTCTACACACAGCTCACTCGACCTTGAAAGGGCGAATTCGATATCAAGCTTATCGATA
ATCAACCTCTGGATTACAAAATTTGTGAAAGATTGACTGGTATTCTTAACTATGTTGCTCCTTTTACGCT
ATGTGGATACGCTGCTTTAATGCCTTTGTATCATGCTATTGCTTCCCGTATGGCTTTCATTTTCTCCTCC
TTGTATAAATCCTGGTTGCTGTCTCTTTATGAGGAGTTGTGGCCCGTTGTCAGGCAACGTGGCGTGGTGT
GCACTGTGTTTGCTGACGCAACCCCCACTGGTTGGGGCATTGCCACCACCTGTCAGCTCCTTTCCGGGAC
TTTCGCTTTCCCCCTCCCTATTGCCACGGCGGAACTCATCGCCGCCTGCCTTGCCCGCTGCTGGACAGGG
GCTCGGCTGTTGGGCACTGACAATTCCGTGGTGTTGTCGGGGAAATCATCGTCCTTTCCTTGGCTGCTCG
CCTGTGTTGCCACCTGGATTCTGCGCGGGACGTCCTTCTGCTACGTCCCTTCGGCCCTCAATCCAGCGGA
CCTTCCTTCCCGCGGCCTGCTGCCGGCTCTGCGGCCTCTTCCGCGTCTTCGCCTTCGCCCTCAGACGAGT
CGGATCTCCCTTTGGGCCGCCTCCCCGCATCGATACCGTCGACCTCGAGACCTAGAAAAACATGGAGCAA
TCACAAGTAGCAATACAGCAGCTACCAATGCTGATTGTGCCTGGCTAGAAGCACAAGAGGAGGAGGAGGT
GGGTTTTCCAGTCACACCTCAGGTACCTTTAAGACCAATGACTTACAAGGCAGCTGTAGATCTTAGCCAC
TTTTTAAAAGAAAAGGGGGGACTGGAAGGGCTAATTCACTCCCAACGAAGACAAGATATCCTTGATCTGT
GGATCTACCACACACAAGGCTACTTCCCTGATTGGCAGAACTACACACCAGGGCCAGGGATCAGATATCC
ACTGACCTTTGGATGGTGCTACAAGCTAGTACCAGTTGAGCAAGAGAAGGTAGAAGAAGCCAATGAAGGA
GAGAACACCCGCTTGTTACACCCTGTGAGCCTGCATGGGATGGATGACCCGGAGAGAGAAGTATTAGAGT
GGAGGTTTGACAGCCGCCTAGCATTTCATCACATGGCCCGAGAGCTGCATCCGGACTGTACTGGGTCTCT
CTGGTTAGACCAGATCTGAGCCTGGGAGCTCTCTGGCTAACTAGGGAACCCACTGCTTAAGCCTCAATAA
AGCTTGCCTTGAGTGCTTCAAGTAGTGTGTGCCCGTCTGTTGTGTGACTCTGGTAACTAGAGATCCCTCA
GACCCTTTTAGTCAGTGTGGAAAATCTCTAGCAGGGCCCGTTTAAACCCGCTGATCAGCCTCGACTGTGC
CTTCTAGTTGCCAGCCATCTGTTGTTTGCCCCTCCCCCGTGCCTTCCTTGACCCTGGAAGGTGCCACTCC
CACTGTCCTTTCCTAATAAAATGAGGAAATTGCATCGCATTGTCTGAGTAGGTGTCATTCTATTCTGGGG
GGTGGGGTGGGGCAGGACAGCAAGGGGGAGGATTGGGAAGACAATAGCAGGCATGCTGGGGATGCGGTGG
GCTCTATGGCTTCTGAGGCGGAAAGAACCAGCTGGGGCTCTAGGGGGTATCCCC
[124 nt withheld, positions 6005-6128]
C
[91 nt withheld, positions 6130-6220]
A
[49 nt withheld, positions 6222-6270]
CCTTTGACGTTGGAGTCCACGTTCTTT
[37 nt withheld, positions 6298-6334]
ACCCTATCTCGGTCTATTCTTTTGATTTATAAGGGATTTTGCCGATTTCGGCCTATTGGTTAAAAAATGA
GCTGATTTAACAAAAATTTAACGCGAATTAATTCTGTGGAATGTGTGTCAGTTAGGGTGTGGAAAGTCCC
CAGGCTCCCCAGCAGGCAGAAGTATGCAAAGCATGCATCTCAATTAGTCAGCAACCAGGTGTGGAAAGTC
CCCAGGCTCCCCAGCAGGCAGAAGTATGCAAAGCATGCATCTCAATTAGTCAGCAACCATAGTCCCGCCC
CTAACTCCGCCCATCCCGCCCCTAACTCCGCCCAGTTCCGCCCATTCTCCGCCCCATGGCTGACTAATTT
TTTTTATTTATGCAGAGGCCGAGGCCGCCTCTGCCTCTGAGCTATTCCAGAAGTAGTGAGGAGGCTTTTT
TGGAGGCCTAGGCTTTTGCAAAAAGCTCCCGGGAGCTTGTATATCCATTTTCGGATCTGATCAGCACGTG
TTGACAATTAATCATCGGCATAGTATATCGGCATAGTATAATACGACAAGGTGAGGAACTAAACCATGGC
CAAGTTGACCAGTGCCGTTCCGGTGCTCACCGCGCGCGACGTCGCCGGAGCGGTCGAGTTCTGGACCGAC
CGGCTCGGGTTCTCCCGGGACTTCGTGGAGGACGACTTCGCCGGTGTGGTCCGGGACGACGTGACCCTGT
TCATCAGCGCGGTCCAGGACCAGGTGGTGCCGGACAACACCCTGGCCTGGGTGTGGGTGCGCGGCCTGGA
CGAGCTGTACGCCGAGTGGTCGGAGGTCGTGTCCACGAACTTCCGGGACGCCTCCGGGCCGGCCATGACC
GAGATCGGCGAGCAGCCGTGGGGGCGGGAGTTCGCCCTGCGCGACCCGGCCGGCAACTGCGTGCACTTCG
TGGCCGAGGAGCAGGACTGACACGTGCTACGAGATTTCGATTCCACCGCCGCCTTCTATGAAAGGTTGGG
CTTCGGAATCGTTTTCCGGGACGCCGGCTGGATGATCCTCCAGCGCGGGGATCTCATGCTGGAGTTCTTC
GCCCACCCCAACTTGTTTATTGCAGCTTATAATGGTTACAAATAAAGCAATAGCATCACAAATTTCACAA
ATAAAGCATTTTTTTCACTGCATTCTAGTTGTGGTTTGTCCAAACTCATCAATGTATCTTATCATGTCTG
TATACCGTCGACCTCTAGCTAGAGCTTGGCGTAATCATGGTCATAGCTGTTTCCTGTGTGAAATTGTTAT
CCGCTCACAATTCCACACAACATACGAGCCGGAAGCATAAAGTGTAAAGCCTGGGGTGCCTAATGAGTGA
GCTAACTCACATTAATTGCGTTGCGCTCACTGCCCGCTTTCCAGTCGGGAAACCTGTCGTGCCAGCTGCA
TTAATGAATCGGCCAACGCGCGGGGAGAGGCGGTTTGCGTATTGGGCGCTCTTCCGCTTCCTCGCTCACT
GACTCGCTGCGCTCGGTCGTTCGGCTGCGGCGAGCGGTATCAGCTCACTCAAAGGCGGTAATACGGTTAT
CCACAGAATCAGGGGATAACGCAGGAAAGAACATGTGAGCAAAAGGCCAGCAAAAGGCCAGGAACCGTAA
AAAGGCCGCGTTGCTGGCGTTTTTCCATAGGCTCCGCCCCCCTGACGAGCATCACAAAAATCGACGCTCA
AGTCAGAGGTGGCGAAACCCGACAGGACTATAAAGATACCAGGCGTTTCCCCCTGGAAGCTCCCTCGTGC
GCTCTCCTGTTCCGACCCTGCCGCTTACCGGATACCTGTCCGCCTTTCTCCCTTCGGGAAGCGTGGCGCT
TTCTCATAGCTCACGCTGTAGGTATCTCAGTTCGGTGTAGGTCGTTCGCTCCAAGCTGGGCTGTGTGCAC
GAACCCCCCGTTCAGCCCGACCGCTGCGCCTTATCCGGTAACTATCGTCTTGAGTCCAACCCGGTAAGAC
ACGACTTATCGCCACTGGCAGCAGCCACTGGTAACAGGATTAGCAGAGCGAGGTATGTAGGCGGTGCTAC
AGAGTTCTTGAAGTGGTGGCCTAACTACGGCTACACTAGAAGAACAGTATTTGGTATCTGCGCTCTGCTG
AAGCCAGTTACCTTCGGAAAAAGAGTTGGTAGCTCTTGATCCGGCAAACAAACCACCGCTGGTAGCGGTG
GTTTTTTTGTTTGCAAGCAGCAGATTACGCGCAGAAAAAAAGGATCTCAAGAAGATCCTTTGATCTTTTC
TACGGGGTCTGACGCTCAGTGGAACGAAAACTCACGTTAAGGGATTTTGGTCATGAGATTATCAAAAAGG
ATCTTCACCTAGATCCTTTTAAATTAAAAATGAAGTTTTAAATCAATCTAAAGTATATATGAGTAAACTT
GGTCTGACAGTTACCAATGCTTAATCAGTGAGGCACCTATCTCAGCGATCTGTCTATTTCGTTCATCCAT
AGTTGCCTGACTCCCCGTCGTGTAGATAACTACGATACGGGAGGGCTTACCATCTGGCCCCAGTGCTGCA
ATGATACCGCGAGACCCACGCTCACCGGCTCCAGATTTATCAGCAATAAACCAGCCAGCCGGAAGGGCCG
AGCGCAGAAGTGGTCCTGCAACTTTATCCGCCTCCATCCAGTCTATTAATTGTTGCCGGGAAGCTAGAGT
AAGTAGTTCGCCAGTTAATAGTTTGCGCAACGTTGTTGCCATTGCTACAGGCATCGTGGTGTCACGCTCG
TCGTTTGGTATGGCTTCATTCAGCTCCGGTTCCCAACGATCAAGGCGAGTTACATGATCCCCCATGTTGT
GCAAAAAAGCGGTTAGCTCCTTCGGTCCTCCGATCGTTGTCAGAAGTAAGTTGGCCGCAGTGTTATCACT
CATGGTTATGGCAGCACTGCATAATTCTCTTACTGTCATGCCATCCGTAAGATGCTTTTCTGTGACTGGT
GAGTACTCAACCAAGTCATTCTGAGAATAGTGTATGCGGCGACCGAGTTGCTCTTGCCCGGCGTCAATAC
GGGATAATACCGCGCCACATAGCAGAACTTTAAAAGTGCTCATCATTGGAAAACGTTCTTCGGGGCGAAA
ACTCTCAAGGATCTTACCGCTGTTGAGATCCAGTTCGATGTAACCCACTCGTGCACCCAACTGATCTTCA
GCATCTTTTACTTTCACCAGCGTTTCTGGGTGAGCAAAAACAGGAAGGCAAAATGCCGCAAAAAAGGGAA
TAAGGGCGACACGGAAATGTTGAATACTCATACTCTTCCTTTTTCAATATTATTGAAGCATTTATCAGGG
TTATTGTCTCATGAGCGGATACATATTTGAATGTATTTAGAAAAATAAACAAATAGGGGTTCCGCGCACA
TTTCCCCGAAAAGTGCCACCTGACGTCGACGGATCGGGAGATCTCCCGATCCCCTATGGTGCACTCTCAG
TACAATCTGCTCTGATGCCGCATAGTTAAGCCAGTATCTGCTCCCTGCTTGTGTGTTGGAGGTCGCTGAG
TAGTGCGCGAGCAAAATTTAAGCTACAACAAGGCAAGGCTTGACCGACAATTGCATGAAGAATCTGCTTA
GGGTTAGGCGTTTTGCGCTGCTTCG
Features (pLannotate 1.2.2; 32 found; start..end, strand, type, name):
     27..406     +  enhancer       CMV enhancer: human cytomegalovirus immediate early enhancer
    407..606     +  promoter       CMV promoter: human cytomegalovirus (CMV) immediate early promoter
    624..804     +  LTR            5' LTR (truncated): truncated 5' long terminal repeat (LTR) from HIV-1
    851..976     +  misc_feature   HIV-1 Ψ: packaging signal of human immunodeficiency virus type 1
    960..1323    +  CDS            HIV-1 gag (fragment): gag protein from human immunodeficiency virus 1; gag
   1469..1702    +  misc_feature   RRE: The Rev response element (RRE) of HIV-1 allows for Rev-dependent mRNA export from the nucleus to the cytoplasm.
   2079..2179    +  CDS            Rev (fragment): human immunodeficiency virus 1 (HIV-1) Rev protein; rev; enhances nuclear export of unspliced and incompletely spliced viral mRNAs
   2229..2346    +  misc_feature   cPPT/CTS: central polypurine tract and central termination sequence of HIV-1
   2403..2673    +  protein_bind   tetracycline response element: contains seven copies of the tetracycline operator tetO tetracycline repressor TetR
   2684..2701    +  misc_feature   MCS (fragment): pUC18/19 multiple cloning site
   2706..2744    +  promoter       minimal CMV promoter: human cytomegalovirus (CMV) immediate early promoter
   2850..4376    +  CDS            SOX9: SOX9_HUMAN - Experimental evidence at protein level: Swiss-Prot protein existence level 1. Transcription factor that plays a key role in chondrocytes differentiation and skeletal development (PubMed:24038782). Specifically binds the 5'-ACAAAG-3' DNA motif present in enhancers and super-enhancers and promotes expression of genes important for chondrogenesis, including cartilage matrix protein-coding genes COL2A1, COL4A2, COL9A1, COL11A2 and ACAN, SOX5 and SOX6 (PubMed:8640233). Also binds to some promoter regions (By similarity). Plays a central role in successive steps of chondrocyte different
   4386..4410    +  misc_feature   MCS (fragment): pBluescript multiple cloning site
   4410..4998    +  misc_feature   WPRE: woodchuck hepatitis virus posttranscriptional regulatory element
   4935..5516    +  CDS            nef (fragment): NEF_HV1H2 - Experimental evidence at protein level: Swiss-Prot protein existence level 1. Extracellular Nef protein targets CD4(+) T-lymphocytes for apoptosis by interacting with CXCR4 surface receptors. From Human immunodeficiency virus type 1 group M subtype B (isolate HXB2) (HIV-1).
   5523..5703    +  LTR            5' LTR (truncated): truncated 5' long terminal repeat (LTR) from HIV-1
   5735..5959    +  polyA_signal   bGH poly(A) signal: bovine growth hormone polyadenylation signal
   5963..5984    +  promoter       SV40 promoter (fragment): SV40 enhancer and early promoter
   6005..6433    +  rep_origin     f1 ori (sequence partly withheld): f1 bacteriophage origin of replication; arrow indicates direction of (+) strand synthesis
   6447..6776    +  promoter       SV40 promoter: SV40 enhancer and early promoter
   6824..6871    +  promoter       EM7 promoter: synthetic bacterial promoter&nbsp
   6890..7264    +  CDS            BleoR: antibiotic-binding protein; Sh ble from Streptoalloteichus hindustanus; confers resistance to bleomycin, phleomycin, and Zeocin™
   7274..7399    +  CDS            ble (fragment): BLE_KLEPN - Experimental evidence at protein level: Swiss-Prot protein existence level 1. Binding protein with a strong affinity to the bleomycin family of antibiotics. Binds to CL990; an antimitotic-antibiotic compound. From Klebsiella pneumoniae.
   7394..7515    +  polyA_signal   SV40 poly(A) signal: SV40 polyadenylation signal
   7588..7604    -  protein_bind   lac operator: The lac repressor binds to the lac operator to inhibit transcription in E. coli. This inhibition can be relieved by adding lactose or isopropyl-β-D-thiogalactopyranoside (IPTG). lac repressor encoded by lacI
   7612..7642    -  promoter       lac promoter: promoter for the E. coli lac operon
   7657..7678    -  protein_bind   CAP binding site: CAP binding activates transcription in the presence of cAMP. E. coli catabolite activator protein
   7691..7783    -  CDS            lacI (fragment): lac repressor; lacI; The lac repressor binds to the lac operator to inhibit transcription in E. coli. This inhibition can be relieved by adding lactose or isopropyl-β-D-thiogalactopyranoside (IPTG).
   7966..8554    -  rep_origin     ori: high-copy-number ColE1/pMB1/pBR322/pUC origin of replication
   8725..9585    -  CDS            AmpR: β-lactamase; bla; confers resistance to ampicillin, carbenicillin, and related antibiotics
   9586..9690    -  promoter       AmpR promoter: bla
   9749..9801    -  misc_feature   bom (fragment): basis of mobility region from pBR322
