[The description below was written by a language model from this plasmid's Addgene catalogue record and pLannotate feature annotations shown in this document.]
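Description:
FUW-tetO-SOX9 is a 9.9 kb HIV-1-based lentiviral transfer plasmid for doxycycline-inducible expression of human SOX9 in mammalian cells. It was made from the FUW-tetO-GFP vector by removing the GFP fragment with EcoRI and inserting the SOX9 coding sequence; the EcoRI sites were destroyed in the process. In bacteria it replicates from a high-copy ColE1/pUC-type origin and is selected with ampicillin (AmpR). An f1 origin is also present. Outside the viral region, the backbone carries an SV40/EM7-driven bleomycin/Zeocin resistance cassette with an SV40 poly(A) signal. Because this cassette lies beyond the 3' LTR, it would not be packaged into virus.

The viral genome is transcribed from a CMV enhancer/promoter fused to a truncated 5' LTR. It contains the Ψ packaging signal with a partial gag sequence, the RRE for Rev-dependent nuclear export, and the cPPT/CTS element. The expression cassette is a tetracycline response element with seven tetO copies joined to a minimal CMV promoter, which drives the full-length SOX9 open reading frame. No epitope tag or reporter is annotated. A WPRE follows to enhance transcript stability and expression, then the 3' LTR and a bGH poly(A) signal. The plasmid encodes no tetracycline transactivator, so induction requires rtTA or a similar transactivator supplied separately, along with packaging and envelope functions in trans to produce virus. SOX9 is a transcription factor best known for its role in chondrogenesis. The associated publication concerns the derivation of astrocytes from human pluripotent stem cells, which suggests the construct was used for inducible transcription factor expression in glial fate studies.
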