Addgene plasmid #141404: FUW-tetO-SOX9
Purpose: Inducible Expression of SOX9
Depositing lab: Lorenz Studer. Depositing organization: Memorial Sloan-Kettering Cancer Center. Publication: NFIA is a gliogenic switch enabling rapid derivation of functional human astrocytes from pluripotent stem cells. Tchieu J, Calder EL, Guttikonda SR, Gutzwiller EM, Aromolaran KA, Steinbeck JA, Goldstein PA, Studer L. Nat Biotechnol. 2019 Mar;37(3):267-275. doi: 10.1038/s41587-019-0035-0. Epub 2019 Feb 25. PubMed 30804533.
Backbone
  Vector backbone: FUW-tetO
  Vector type: Mammalian Expression, Lentiviral
Growth in bacteria
  Bacterial resistance: Ampicillin, 100 μg/mL
  Growth temperature: 37°C
  Growth strain: NEB Stable
  Copy number: High Copy
Gene/Insert
  Gene/Insert name: SOX9
  Species: H. sapiens (human)
  Entrez Gene: SOX9 (a.k.a. CMD1, CMPD1, ENH13, SRA1, SRXX2, SRXY10, TES, TESCO)
  Cloning method: Restriction Enzyme; 5′ cloning site EcoR1 (destroyed during cloning); 3′ cloning site EcoRI (destroyed during cloning)
  Sequencing primers: 5′ FUW_F aactatgcgctcggg; 3′ FUW_R taaagcagcgtatcc
Terms and licenses: Academic/Nonprofit Terms; Industry Terms: Not Available to Industry
Depositor comments: FUW-tetO-GFP (Addgene 30130) was digested with EcoRI to remove the GFP fragment and SOX9 was inserted
How to cite: FUW-tetO-SOX9 was a gift from Lorenz Studer (Addgene plasmid # 141404 ; http://n2t.net/addgene:141404 ; RRID:Addgene_141404)
